Addgene plasmid #184531: pVRC8400-SARS-CoV-2-S2P-BA.2-AVI
Purpose: Expresses SARS-CoV-2 S2P protein from the BA.2 variant with single chain Fc, HRV3C protease cleavage site, and AVI tag
Depositing lab: Peter Kwong. Depositing organization: National Institute of Allergy and Infectious Diseases (NIAID). Publication: Molecular probes of spike ectodomain and its subdomains for SARS-CoV-2 variants, Alpha through Omicron. Teng IT, Nazzari AF, Choe M, Liu T, Oliveira de Souza M, Petrova Y, Tsybovsky Y, Wang S, Zhang B, Artamonov M, Madan B, Huang A, Lopez Acevedo SN, Pan X, Ruckwardt TJ, DeKosky BJ, Mascola JR, Misasi J, Sullivan NJ, Zhou T, Kwong PD. PLoS One. 2022 May 24;17(5):e0268767. doi: 10.1371/journal.pone.0268767. eCollection 2022. PubMed 35609088.
Backbone
  Vector backbone: pVRC8400
  Vector type: Mammalian Expression
Growth in bacteria
  Bacterial resistance: Kanamycin, 50 μg/mL
  Growth temperature: 37°C
  Growth strain: DH5alpha
  Copy number: Unknown
Gene/Insert
  Gene/Insert name: SARS-CoV-2-S2P-BA.2
  Mutation: T19I, L24-, P25-, P26-, A27S, G142D, V213G, G339D, S371F, S373P, S375F, T376A, D405N, R408S, K417N, N440K, S477N, T478K, E484A, Q493R, Q498R, N501Y, Y505H, D614G, H655Y, N679K, P681H, N764K, D796Y, Q954H, N969K
  Entrez Gene: S (a.k.a. GU280_gp02, spike glycoprotein)
  Tag / fusion protein: scFc (N terminal on insert); HRV3C (N terminal on insert); AVI (C terminal on insert)
Terms and licenses: Academic/Nonprofit Terms; Industry Terms: Not Available to Industry
Depositor comments: Please visit https://www.biorxiv.org/content/10.1101/2021.12.29.474491v1 for bioRxiv preprint. Deposit states that the expression yield for this plasmid is ~40ug/L after all the purification steps.
How to cite: pVRC8400-SARS-CoV-2-S2P-BA.2-AVI was a gift from Peter Kwong (Addgene plasmid # 184531 ; http://n2t.net/addgene:184531 ; RRID:Addgene_184531)
