[The description below was written by a language model from this plasmid's Addgene catalogue record and pLannotate feature annotations shown in this document.]
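Description:
pVRC8400-SARS-CoV-2-S2P-BA.2-AVI is a 9.6 kb mammalian expression plasmid built on the pVRC8400 backbone for producing a soluble, tagged form of the SARS-CoV-2 spike from the Omicron BA.2 lineage. It is propagated in E. coli through a high-copy ColE1/pUC-type origin and selected with kanamycin via an aph(3')-Ia resistance gene. Short fragments annotated as rop, bom, β-lactamase and a Tn903 transposition protein appear to be backbone remnants rather than functional elements.

The expression cassette is driven by the human CMV immediate-early enhancer and promoter, followed by a truncated HTLV-1 5' LTR segment and a fragment of CMV intron A, an arrangement commonly used to boost transcript levels and processing, and it ends in a bovine growth hormone polyadenylation signal. The open reading frame begins with a short match to a mouse immunoglobulin heavy-chain variable region, which most likely serves as a secretion leader, although the record does not say so. Human IgG1 constant-region sequence follows, corresponding to the single-chain Fc, then an HRV3C protease site and a spike fragment of about 3.6 kb. The spike carries the listed BA.2 substitutions and deletions, including changes across the receptor-binding domain, D614G and P681H. "S2P" conventionally denotes the two-proline prefusion-stabilised ectodomain, though those substitutions are not itemised in the record.

A C-terminal AVI tag allows site-specific biotinylation. The Fc offers an affinity purification handle that HRV3C cleavage can remove, leaving biotinylatable spike for use as a molecular probe, as in the associated publication. The depositor notes a low final yield of roughly 40 µg per litre after purification.
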