Features (pLannotate 1.2.2; 15 found; start..end, strand, type, name):
    124..939     -  CDS            KanR: aminoglycoside phosphotransferase; aph(3')-Ia; confers resistance to kanamycin in bacteria or G418 (Geneticin®) in eukaryotes
   1062..1149    -  promoter       AmpR promoter (fragment): bla
   1244..1279    +  CDS            rop (fragment): Rop protein, which maintains plasmids at low copy number; rop
   1381..1479    +  misc_feature   bom (fragment): basis of mobility region from pBR322
   1565..1944    +  enhancer       CMV enhancer: human cytomegalovirus immediate early enhancer
   1945..2148    +  promoter       CMV promoter: human cytomegalovirus (CMV) immediate early promoter
   2237..2464    +  LTR            5' LTR (truncated) (fragment): truncated 5' long terminal repeat (LTR) from human T-cell leukemia virus (HTLV) type 1
   2468..2578    +  intron         CMV intron (fragment): modified intron A from human cytomegalovirus
   2629..2697    +  CDS            Ighv1-61 (fragment): HVM05_MOUSE - Also known as Igh-VJ558. Experimental evidence at protein level: Swiss-Prot protein existence level 1. From Mus musculus (Mouse).
   3031..4047    +  CDS            IGHG1: IGHG1_HUMAN - Experimental evidence at protein level: Swiss-Prot protein existence level 1. Constant region of immunoglobulin heavy chains. Immunoglobulins, also known as antibodies, are membrane-bound or secreted glycoproteins produced by B lymphocytes. In the recognition phase of humoral immunity, the membrane-bound immunoglobulins serve as receptors which, upon binding of a specific antigen, trigger the clonal expansion and differentiation of B lymphocytes into immunoglobulins- secreting plasma cells. Secreted immunoglobulins mediate the effector phase of humoral immunity, which results in
   4102..7677    +  CDS            S (fragment): SPIKE_SARS2 - Experimental evidence at protein level: Swiss-Prot protein existence level 1. [Spike glycoprotein]: May down-regulate host tetherin (BST2) by lysosomal degradation, thereby counteracting its antiviral activity. From Severe acute respiratory syndrome coronavirus 2 (2019-nCoV) (SARS-CoV-2).
   7871..8095    +  polyA_signal   bGH poly(A) signal: bovine growth hormone polyadenylation signal
   8633..9221    -  rep_origin     ori: high-copy-number ColE1/pMB1/pBR322/pUC origin of replication
   9393..9464    -  CDS            bla(M) (fragment): β-lactamase lacking the signal sequence; bla(M); allows cytosolic expression of β-lactamase
   9476..9622    -  CDS            TRA2_ECOLX (fragment): Protein predicted: Swiss-Prot protein existence level 4. Required for transposition of transposon Tn903. From Escherichia coli.
>Addgene plasmid #184531 | pVRC8400-SARS-CoV-2-S2P-BA.2-AVI | addgene full sequence | sequence record 369456 | Addgene NGS Result
TGTCGGGAAGATGCGTGATCTGATCCTTCAACTCAGCAAAAGTTCGATTTATTCAACAAAGCCGCCGTCC
CGTCAAGTCAGCGTAATGCTCTGCCAGTGTTACAACCAATTAACCAATTCTGATTAGAAAAACTCATCGA
GCATCAAATGAAACTGCAATTTATTCATATCAGGATTATCAATACCATATTTTTGAAAAAGCCGTTTCTG
TAATGAAGGAGAAAACTCACCGAGGCAGTTCCATAGGATGGCAAGATCCTGGTATCGGTCTGCGATTCCG
ACTCGTCCAACATCAATACAACCTATTAATTTCCCCTCGTCAAAAATAAGGTTATCAAGTGAGAAATCAC
CATGAGTGACGACTGAATCCGGTGAGAATGGCAAAAGCTTATGCATTTCTTTCCAGACTTGTTCAACAGG
CCAGCCATTACGCTCGTCATCAAAATCACTCGCATCAACCAAACCGTTATTCATTCGTGATTGCGCCTGA
GCGAGACGAAATACGCGATCGCTGTTAAAAGGACAATTACAAACAGGAATCGAATGCAACCGGCGCAGGA
ACACTGCCAGCGCATCAACAATATTTTCACCTGAATCAGGATATTCTTCTAATACCTGGAATGCTGTTTT
CCCGGGGATCGCAGTGGTGAGTAACCATGCATCATCAGGAGTACGGATAAAATGCTTGATGGTCGGAAGA
GGCATAAATTCCGTCAGCCAGTTTAGTCTGACCATCTCATCTGTAACATCATTGGCAACGCTACCTTTGC
CATGTTTCAGAAACAACTCTGGCGCATCGGGCTTCCCATACAATCGATAGATTGTCGCACCTGATTGCCC
GACATTATCGCGAGCCCATTTATACCCATATAAATCAGCATCCATGTTGGAATTTAATCGCGGCCTCGAG
CAAGACGTTTCCCGTTGAATATGGCTCATAACACCCCTTGTATTACTGTTTATGTAAGCAGACAGTTTTA
TTGTTCATGATGATATATTTTTATCTTGTGCAATGTAACATCAGAGATTTTGAGACACAACGTGGCTTTN
CCCCCCCCCCCATTATTGAAGCATTTATCAGGGTTATTGTCTCATGAGCGGATACATATTTGAATGTATT
TAGAAAAATAAACAAATAGGGGTTCCGCGCACATTTCCCCGAAAAGTGCCACCTGACGTCTAAGAAACCA
TTATTATCATGACATTAACCTATAAAAATAGGCGTATCACGAGGCCCTTTCGTCTCGCGCGTTTCGGTGA
TGACGGTGAAAACCTCTGACACATGCAGCTCCCGGAGACGGTCACAGCTTGTCTGTAAGCGGATGCCGGG
AGCAGACAAGCCCGTCAGGGCGCGTCAGCGGGTGTTGGCGGGTGTCGGGGCTGGCTTAACTATGCGGCAT
CAGAGCAGATTGTACTGAGAGTGCACCATATGCGGTGTGAAATACCGCACAGATGCGTAAGGAGAAAATA
CCGCATCAGATTGGCTATTGGCCATTGCATACGTTGTATCCATATCATAATATGTACATTTATATTGGCT
CATGTCCAACATTACCGCCATGTTGACATTGATTATTGACTAGTTATTAATAGTAATCAATTACGGGGTC
ATTAGTTCATAGCCCATATATGGAGTTCCGCGTTACATAACTTACGGTAAATGGCCCGCCTGGCTGACCG
CCCAACGACCCCCGCCCATTGACGTCAATAATGACGTATGTTCCCATAGTAACGCCAATAGGGACTTTCC
ATTGACGTCAATGGGTGGAGTATTTACGGTAAACTGCCCACTTGGCAGTACATCAAGTGTATCATATGCC
AAGTACGCCCCCTATTGACGTCAATGACGGTAAATGGCCCGCCTGGCATTATGCCCAGTACATGACCTTA
TGGGACTTTCCTACTTGGCAGTACATCTACGTATTAGTCATCGCTATTACCATGGTGATGCGGTTTTGGC
AGTACATCAATGGGCGTGGATAGCGGTTTGACTCACGGGGATTTCCAAGTCTCCACCCCATTGACGTCAA
TGGGAGTTTGTTTTGGCACCAAAATCAACGGGACTTTCCAAAATGTCGTAACAACTCCGCCCCATTGACG
CAAATGGGCGGTAGGCGTGTACGGTGGGAGGTCTATATAAGCAGAGCTCGTTTAGTGAACCGTCAGATCG
CCTGGAGACGCCATCCACGCTGTTTTGACCTCCATAGAAGACACCGGGACCGATCCAGCCTCCATCGGCT
CGCATCTCTCCTTCACGCGCCCGCCGCCCTACCTGAGGCCGCCATCCACGCCGGTTGAGTCGCGTTCTGC
CGCCTCCCGCCTGTGGTGCCTCCTGAACTGCGTCCGCCGTCTAGGTAAGTTTAAAGCTCAGGTCGAGACC
GGGCCTTTGTCCGGCGCTCCCTTGGAGCCTACCTAGACTCAGCCGGCTCTCCACGCTTTGCCTGACCCTG
CTTGCTCAACTCTAGTTAACGGTGGAGGGCAGTGTAGTCTGAGCAGTACTCGTTGCTGCCGCGCGCGCCA
CCAGACATAATAGCTGACAGACTAACAGACTGTTCCTTTCCATGGGTCTTTTCTGCAGTCACCGTCGTCG
ACACGTGTGATCAGATATCGCGGCCGCTCTAGACCACCATGGGATGGTCATGTATCATCCTTTTTCTAGT
AGCAACTGCAACCGGTGTACATTCCGCACCAGAGCTGCTGGGAGGACCTAGCGTGTTCCTGTTTCCCCCT
AAGCCTAAGGACACCCTGATGATCAGCCGGACCCCAGAGGTGACATGCGTGGTGGTGGACGTGTCCCACG
AGGACCCCGAGGTGAAGTTCAACTGGTACGTGGATGGCGTGGAGGTGCACAATGCCAAGACCAAGCCAAG
GGAGGAGCAGTACAACTCTACCTATCGCGTGGTGAGCGTGCTGACAGTGCTGCACCAGGACTGGCTGAAC
GGCAAGGAGTACAAGTGTAAGGTGTCTAATAAGGCCCTGCCTGCCCCAATCGAGAAGACCATCAGCAAGG
CAAAGGGACAGCCAAGGGAGCCTCAGGTGTATACCCTGCCACCCAGCCGCGACGAGCTGACAAAGAACCA
GGTGTCCCTGTACTGCCTGGTGAAGGGCTTCTATCCTTCCGATATCGCCGTGGAGTGGGAGTCTAATGGC
CAGCCAGAGAACAATTACAAGACCACACCTCCAGTGCTGGACTCCGATGGCTCTTTCTTTCTGTATTCCA
AGCTGACCGTGGATAAGAGCCGGTGGCAGCAGGGCAACGTGTTTAGCTGTTCCGTGATGCACGAGGCCCT
GCACAATCACTACACACAGAAGTCTCTGAGCCTGTCCCCCGGCAAGGGAGGAGGAGGCAGCGGCGGAGGA
GGCTCCGGAGGCGGCGGCTCTGGCGGCGGCGGCAGCGCCCCTGAACTGCTGGGAGGACCAAGCGTGTTCC
TGTTTCCACCTAAGCCCAAAGATACCCTGATGATCTCCAGGACCCCTGAAGTCACCTGCGTGGTCGTGGA
CGTGTCTCATGAGGACCCCGAAGTCAAGTTCAACTGGTACGTGGACGGAGTCGAAGTCCATAACGCCAAG
ACCAAGCCTAGAGAAGAGCAGTACAACTCCACCTATAGAGTGGTGTCTGTGCTGACAGTGCTGCATCAGG
ATTGGCTGAATGGCAAGGAATATAAGTGTAAGGTGAGCAATAAGGCCCTGCCCGCCCCTATCGAGAAGAC
CATCTCTAAAGCCAAAGGACAGCCAAGGGAGCCACAGGTGTATACACTGCCACCCAGCCGGGACGAGCTG
ACCAAGAACCAGGTGAGCCTGACATGTCTGGTCAAGGGCTTCTACCCCAGTGACATTGCTGTGGAGTGGG
AGTCCAATGGCCAGCCTGAGAACAATTATAAAACTACCCCACCAGTGCTGGACAGCGATGGCTCCTTCTT
TCTGACCAGCAAGCTGACAGTGGATAAGTCCCGCTGGCAGCAGGGAAACGTGTTTTCTTGTAGCGTGATG
CATGAGGCCCTGCATAACCACTACACCCAGAAGTCCCTGTCTCTGAGCCCAGGCAAGGGAGGCAGCGGAG
GCGGAGGCAGCGGAGGCCTTGAGGTACTGTTTCAGGGCCCTCAATGTGTGAACCTGATCACCAGGACCCA
GAGCTATACAAACTCCTTTACAAGAGGCGTGTACTATCCTGACAAAGTGTTCAGAAGCAGCGTGCTGCAC
TCCACCCAGGACCTGTTCCTGCCTTTTTTCAGCAACGTGACGTGGTTCCACGCCATCCACGTGTCTGGCA
CCAACGGCACCAAGCGGTTCGACAACCCCGTGCTGCCTTTCAACGACGGCGTGTACTTCGCCAGCACCGA
GAAGAGCAATATCATCCGCGGCTGGATCTTCGGCACAACCCTGGACTCTAAGACCCAGAGCCTGCTGATC
GTGAACAATGCCACAAACGTAGTGATCAAGGTGTGTGAATTCCAGTTCTGTAACGACCCTTTCCTGGATG
TCTACTATCACAAGAACAACAAGTCCTGGATGGAAAGCGAGTTCCGGGTCTACTCAAGCGCCAACAACTG
CACGTTCGAGTACGTGAGCCAGCCTTTCCTGATGGACCTGGAGGGCAAGCAAGGCAACTTCAAGAACCTG
CGGGAATTCGTGTTCAAGAACATCGATGGATACTTCAAGATCTACAGCAAGCACACTCCTATCAATCTGG
GCAGAGATCTGCCTCAGGGCTTCAGCGCCCTGGAACCTCTGGTCGATCTGCCTATCGGCATCAACATCAC
CAGATTCCAGACACTGCTGGCCCTGCACAGAAGCTATCTCACACCAGGCGATTCCTCTAGCGGATGGACA
GCCGGGGCCGCCGCTTACTACGTGGGCTACCTGCAGCCTAGAACATTCCTGCTAAAGTACAACGAGAACG
GCACCATCACCGACGCAGTGGACTGCGCGCTGGACCCGCTAAGCGAGACAAAATGCACACTGAAATCCTT
TACCGTGGAAAAGGGCATCTACCAGACATCCAACTTCCGGGTCCAGCCCACCGAGTCCATAGTGCGGTTC
CCTAACATTACCAACCTGTGCCCCTTCGACGAGGTGTTCAACGCCACCAGATTCGCCAGCGTGTACGCCT
GGAATAGAAAACGGATCAGCAACTGCGTGGCCGATTACAGCGTGCTCTACAACTTCGCCCCTTTCTTCGC
TTTCAAGTGTTACGGCGTGAGCCCCACAAAGCTGAACGACCTGTGCTTCACAAACGTGTACGCCGATTCT
TTCGTGATCAGAGGCAACGAGGTGTCCCAGATCGCCCCCGGCCAGACCGGAAATATCGCTGACTACAACT
ACAAGTTACCAGACGACTTCACCGGATGTGTGATCGCCTGGAACAGCAACAAGCTGGACAGCAAGGTTGG
CGGAAACTACAATTACCTGTATAGACTGTTCCGGAAGAGCAACCTGAAGCCCTTTGAGAGAGATATTTCT
ACAGAGATCTACCAGGCCGGAAACAAGCCCTGCAACGGAGTGGCGGGGTTCAACTGCTACTTCCCTCTGA
GAAGCTACGGCTTCAGACCTACGTACGGCGTGGGCCACCAGCCTTACAGAGTGGTGGTGCTGAGCTTTGA
ACTGCTGCACGCCCCTGCCACTGTGTGCGGTCCTAAGAAAAGCACAAACCTTGTGAAGAACAAGTGCGTG
AACTTTAACTTCAACGGACTGACTGGCACCGGCGTGCTGACCGAGAGCAACAAAAAGTTCCTGCCTTTTC
AGCAGTTCGGCAGAGATATCGCCGACACCACAGACGCCGTGCGGGACCCCCAGACCCTGGAAATCCTGGA
CATCACACCTTGTAGCTTCGGAGGCGTGAGCGTAATCACCCCTGGTACCAACACCTCCAACCAGGTGGCC
GTTCTGTACCAGGGCGTGAATTGCACCGAAGTGCCCGTGGCTATACACGCCGATCAGCTGACCCCAACAT
GGAGAGTGTACAGCACAGGAAGCAACGTGTTCCAAACTAGAGCCGGCTGCCTGATCGGCGCCGAGTACGT
GAACAACAGCTACGAGTGCGACATACCTATCGGCGCTGGAATTTGTGCCTCTTATCAGACACAAACCAAG
AGCCACGGCAGCGCTTCATCCGTTGCTTCTCAGAGCATCATCGCGTATACAATGAGCCTGGGCGCCGAAA
ACTCGGTGGCCTACAGCAACAATAGCATCGCCATCCCAACCAATTTCACCATTTCTGTGACTACCGAAAT
CCTGCCTGTGAGCATGACCAAAACCTCCGTGGATTGCACCATGTACATCTGTGGCGACTCTACAGAATGC
AGCAACCTCCTGCTCCAGTACGGTTCTTTCTGCACCCAGCTGAAAAGAGCCCTGACAGGCATCGCTGTGG
AACAGGACAAGAATACCCAGGAGGTCTTCGCCCAGGTCAAACAAATCTACAAGACACCTCCAATCAAGTA
CTTCGGCGGCTTCAACTTTAGCCAGATCCTGCCCGACCCATCTAAGCCCAGCAAGCGTTCTTTTATCGAG
GACCTGCTGTTTAATAAGGTGACCCTGGCCGACGCCGGCTTCATCAAGCAGTACGGCGACTGCCTGGGCG
ATATTGCTGCTAGAGACCTGATCTGCGCCCAGAAGTTCAATGGCCTGACCGTACTGCCTCCTCTGCTGAC
CGATGAGATGATCGCCCAATACACCAGCGCCCTCCTGGCCGGCACAATCACCAGTGGCTGGACCTTCGGA
GCTGGCGCCGCTCTGCAGATCCCATTCGCCATGCAGATGGCCTACCGGTTCAATGGCATCGGAGTTACCC
AGAACGTGCTGTACGAGAACCAAAAGCTGATCGCCAATCAGTTCAACTCTGCAATAGGCAAGATCCAGGA
CTCCCTGAGCAGCACAGCCTCAGCCCTGGGGAAGCTGCAAGATGTGGTCAACCACAACGCCCAGGCCCTG
AACACCCTGGTGAAACAGCTGAGCAGCAAGTTTGGAGCCATCAGCAGCGTGCTGAACGACATCCTGTCTC
GACTGGATCCTCCTGAAGCCGAAGTGCAGATCGATCGTCTTATCACCGGCAGGCTGCAGTCCCTGCAGAC
CTACGTGACCCAGCAGCTGATCAGGGCCGCCGAGATCAGAGCCTCTGCCAACTTGGCCGCCACCAAGATG
AGTGAATGCGTGCTGGGCCAGAGCAAGCGGGTGGACTTCTGCGGCAAAGGCTACCACCTGATGTCCTTCC
CCCAGTCTGCCCCACACGGCGTGGTTTTCCTCCATGTGACATATGTGCCTGCTCAGGAGAAGAACTTCAC
CACCGCCCCTGCTATCTGCCACGACGGCAAGGCCCACTTCCCAAGAGAGGGCGTGTTCGTGAGTAATGGC
ACACACTGGTTCGTGACCCAGCGGAACTTCTACGAGCCTCAGATCATCACCACAGATAACACCTTTGTGT
CCGGCAATTGTGACGTGGTCATCGGAATCGTGAACAATACCGTGTACGACCCTCTGCAGCCCGAACTGGA
TAGCTTCAAAGAGGAACTGGACAAGTACTTTAAAAACCATACCAGCCCCGATGTGGACCTGGGAGATATC
AGCGGCATCAACGCCAGCGTTGTCAACATTCAGAAAGAAATCGACAGACTCAACGAGGTGGCCAAGAACC
TGAACGAGTCCCTGATCGACCTGCAGGAGCTGGGAAAGTACGAGCAGGGCTCAGGCTACATCCCCGAGGC
CCCCAGAGATGGCCAGGCCTACGTGCGGAAGGACGGCGAGTGGGTACTGCTGAGCACATTCCTGGGCAGA
TCCGGAGGAGGCCTGGTGCCACAGCAGAGCGGAGGCCTGAACGACATCTTCGAGGCCCAGAAGATCGAGT
GGCACGAGGGCTGATGAGGATCCAGATCTGCTGTGCCTTCTAGTTGCCAGCCATCTGTTGTTTGCCCCTC
CCCCGTGCCTTCCTTGACCCTGGAAGGTGCCACTCCCACTGTCCTTTCCTAATAAAATGAGGAAATTGCA
TCGCATTGTCTGAGTAGGTGTCATTCTATTCTGGGGGGTGGGGTGGGGCAGGACAGCAAGGGGGAGGATT
GGGAAGACAATAGCAGGCATGCTGGGGATGCGGTGGGCTCTATGGGTACCCAGGTGCTGAAGAATTGACC
CGGTTCCTCCTGGGCCAGAAAGAAGCAGGCACATCCCCTTCTCTGTGACACACCCTGTCCACGCCCCTGG
TTCTTAGTTCCAGCCCCACTCATAGGACACTCATAGCTCAGGAGGGCTCCGCCTTCAATCCCACCCGCTA
AAGTACTTGGAGCGGTCTCTCCCTCCCTCATCAGCCCACCAAACCAAACCTAGCCTCCAAGAGTGGGAAG
AAATTAAAGCAAGATAGGCTATTAAGTGCAGAGGGAGAGAAAATGCCTCCAACATGTGAGGAAGTAATGA
GAGAAATCATAGAATTTTAAGGCCATGATTTAAGGCCATCATGGCCTTAATCTTCCGCTTCCTCGCTCAC
TGACTCGCTGCGCTCGGTCGTTCGGCTGCGGCGAGCGGTATCAGCTCACTCAAAGGCGGTAATACGGTTA
TCCACAGAATCAGGGGATAACGCAGGAAAGAACATGTGAGCAAAAGGCCAGCAAAAGGCCAGGAACCGTA
AAAAGGCCGCGTTGCTGGCGTTTTTCCATAGGCTCCGCCCCCCTGACGAGCATCACAAAAATCGACGCTC
AAGTCAGAGGTGGCGAAACCCGACAGGACTATAAAGATACCAGGCGTTTCCCCCTGGAAGCTCCCTCGTG
CGCTCTCCTGTTCCGACCCTGCCGCTTACCGGATACCTGTCCGCCTTTCTCCCTTCGGGAAGCGTGGCGC
TTTCTCATAGCTCACGCTGTAGGTATCTCAGTTCGGTGTAGGTCGTTCGCTCCAAGCTGGGCTGTGTGCA
CGAACCCCCCGTTCAGCCCGACCGCTGCGCCTTATCCGGTAACTATCGTCTTGAGTCCAACCCGGTAAGA
CACGACTTATCGCCACTGGCAGCAGCCACTGGTAACAGGATTAGCAGAGCGAGGTATGTAGGCGGTGCTA
CAGAGTTCTTGAAGTGGTGGCCTAACTACGGCTACACTAGAAGAACAGTATTTGGTATCTGCGCTCTGCT
GAAGCCAGTTACCTTCGGAAAAAGAGTTGGTAGCTCTTGATCCGGCAAACAAACCACCGCTGGTAGCGGT
GGTTTTTTTGTTTGCAAGCAGCAGATTACGCGCAGAAAAAAAGGATCTCAAGAAGATCCTTTGATCTTTT
CTACGGGGTCTGACGCTCAGTGGAACGAAAACTCACGTTAAGGGATTTTGGTCATGAGATTATCAAAAAG
GATCTTCACCTAGATCCTTTTAAATTAAAAATGAAGTTTTAAATCAATCTAAAGTATATATGAGTAAACT
TGGTCTGACAGTTACCAATGCTTAATCAGTGAGGCACCTATCTCAGCGATCTGTCTATTTCGTTCATCCA
TAGTTGCCTGACTCGGGGGGGGGGGNCGCTGAGGTCTGCCTCGTGAAGAAGGTGTTGCTGACTCATACCA
GGCCTGAATCGCCCCATCATCCAGCCAGAAAGTGAGGGAGCCACGGTTGATGAGAGCTTTGTTGTAGGTG
GACCAGTTGGTGATTTTGAACTTTTGCTTTGCCACGGAACGGTCTGCGT
